Addgene plasmid #244901: EF1a_eeBxb1_Int_2x_NPL_c-term_NLS_pTwist
Purpose: Expression of eeBxb1
Depositing lab: Andrew Bassett. Depositing organization: Wellcome Sanger Institute. Publication: ONE-STEP tagging: a versatile method for rapid site-specific integration by simultaneous reagent delivery. Migliori V, Bruntraeger MB, Gyulev IS, Lichou F, Burgold T, Gitterman DP, Iwama S, Trinh AL, Washer SJ, Jones CP, Trynka G, Bassett AR. Nucleic Acids Res. 2025 Aug 11;53(15):gkaf809. doi: 10.1093/nar/gkaf809. PubMed 40823809.
Backbone
  Vector backbone: pUC-GW-Amp
  Backbone manufacturer: Genewiz
  Vector type: Mammalian Expression
Growth in bacteria
  Bacterial resistance: Ampicillin, 100 μg/mL
  Growth temperature: 37°C
  Growth strain: DH5alpha
  Copy number: Unknown
Gene/Insert
  Gene/Insert name: eeBxb1
  Species: Synthetic
  Promoter: EF1a
  Cloning method: Unknown
  Sequencing primers: 5′ EF1a
Terms and licenses: Academic/Nonprofit Terms; Industry Terms: Not Available to Industry
Depositor comments: Please visit https://doi.org/10.1101/2024.08.29.610246 for the bioRxiv preprint.
How to cite: EF1a_eeBxb1_Int_2x_NPL_c-term_NLS_pTwist was a gift from Andrew Bassett (Addgene plasmid # 244901 ; http://n2t.net/addgene:244901 ; RRID:Addgene_244901)
