[The description below was written by a language model from this plasmid's Addgene catalogue record and pLannotate feature annotations shown in this document.]
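Description:
EF1a_eeBxb1_Int_2x_NPL_c-term_NLS_pTwist is a mammalian expression plasmid of about 6.5 kb that produces eeBxb1, a synthetic variant of the Bxb1 serine integrase. The catalogue lists the backbone as pUC-GW-Amp, although the construct name refers to pTwist; the record does not explain this difference. It is maintained in E. coli through a high-copy ColE1/pUC-type origin and selected with ampicillin via a full-length β-lactamase gene. A short additional β-lactamase fragment is also annotated and is probably a backbone remnant.

The expression cassette is driven by the strong constitutive human EF-1α promoter. The roughly 1.6 kb stretch downstream of the promoter carries no automatic annotation and presumably holds the integrase coding sequence. It is followed by a bipartite nucleoplasmin nuclear localization signal, in keeping with the C-terminal NLS in the name. The name implies two nucleoplasmin copies, but the annotation detects only one. An SV40 polyadenylation signal lies downstream, annotated on the reverse strand next to a small large T antigen fragment, which is typical of this bidirectional SV40 element. The cassette is bracketed by transcription-blocking elements (rrnG and T7 terminators, plus a synthetic poly(A) signal upstream of the promoter) and by short β-globin insulator sequences, which help isolate it from read-through from the rest of the plasmid.

Two sequence records are provided, differing by only seven nucleotides and giving identical feature sets. The stated purpose is simply expression of eeBxb1. The associated publication concerns rapid site-specific integration by simultaneous reagent delivery, where a nuclear-targeted integrase would catalyse recombination between attachment sites to insert donor DNA into the genome.
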