Features (pLannotate 1.2.2; 14 found; start..end, strand, type, name):
      1..589     -  rep_origin     ori: high-copy-number ColE1/pMB1/pBR322/pUC origin of replication
    761..825     -  CDS            bla(M) (fragment): β-lactamase lacking the signal sequence; bla(M); allows cytosolic expression of β-lactamase
   1335..2195    +  CDS            AmpR: β-lactamase; bla; confers resistance to ampicillin, carbenicillin, and related antibiotics
   2208..2344    +  terminator     rrnG terminator: transcription terminator from the E. coli ribosomal RNA rrnG operon (Albrechtsen et al., 1991)
   2496..2567    +  misc_feature   5' β-globin insulator: insulator upstream of the human β-globin locus (Farrell et al., 2002)
   2572..2618    -  terminator     T7 terminator: transcription terminator for bacteriophage T7 RNA polymerase
   2636..2684    -  polyA_signal   poly(A) signal: synthetic polyadenylation signal
   2721..3899    +  promoter       EF-1α promoter: strong constitutive promoter for human elongation factor EF-1α
   5557..5604    +  CDS            nucleoplasmin NLS: bipartite nuclear localization signal from nucleoplasmin
   5673..5794    -  polyA_signal   SV40 poly(A) signal: SV40 polyadenylation signal
   5817..5886    -  CDS            large T antigen (fragment): large T antigen from SV40 (simian virus 40)
   5909..5955    +  terminator     T7 terminator: transcription terminator for bacteriophage T7 RNA polymerase
   5985..6121    +  terminator     rrnG terminator: transcription terminator from the E. coli ribosomal RNA rrnG operon (Albrechtsen et al., 1991)
   6166..6237    +  misc_feature   3' β-globin insulator: insulator downstream of the human β-globin locus (Farrell et al., 2002)
>Addgene plasmid #244901 | EF1a_eeBxb1_Int_2x_NPL_c-term_NLS_pTwist | addgene full sequence | sequence record 492596 | Addgene NGS Result
TTTCCATAGGCTCCGCCCCCCTGACGAGCATCACAAAAATCGACGCTCAAGTCAGAGGTGGCGAAACCCG
ACAGGACTATAAAGATACCAGGCGTTTCCCCCTGGAAGCTCCCTCGTGCGCTCTCCTGTTCCGACCCTGC
CGCTTACCGGATACCTGTCCGCCTTTCTCCCTTCGGGAAGCGTGGCGCTTTCTCATAGCTCACGCTGTAG
GTATCTCAGTTCGGTGTAGGTCGTTCGCTCCAAGCTGGGCTGTGTGCACGAACCCCCCGTTCAGCCCGAC
CGCTGCGCCTTATCCGGTAACTATCGTCTTGAGTCCAACCCGGTAAGACACGACTTATCGCCACTGGCAG
CAGCCACTGGTAACAGGATTAGCAGAGCGAGGTATGTAGGCGGTGCTACAGAGTTCTTGAAGTGGTGGCC
TAACTACGGCTACACTAGAAGAACAGTATTTGGTATCTGCGCTCTGCTGAAGCCAGTTACCTTCGGAAAA
AGAGTTGGTAGCTCTTGATCCGGCAAACAAACCACCGCTGGTAGCGGTGGTTTTTTTGTTTGCAAGCAGC
AGATTACGCGCAGAAAAAAAGGATCTCAAGAAGATCCTTTGATCTTTTCTACGGGGTCTGACGCTCAGTG
GAACGAAAACTCACGTTAAGGGATTTTGGTCATGAGATTATCAAAAAGGATCTTCACCTAGATCCTTTTA
AATTAAAAATGAAGTTTTAAATCAATCTAAAGTATATATGAGTAAACTTGGTCTGACAGTTACCAATGCT
TAATCAGTGAGGCACCTATCTCAGCGATCTGTCTATTTCGTTCATCCATAGTTGCATTTAAATTTCCGAA
CTCTCCAAGGCCCTCGTCGGAAAATCTTCAAACCTTTCGTCCGATCCATCTTGCAGGCTACCTCTCGAAC
GAACTATCGCAAGTCTCTTGGCCGGCCTTGCGCCTTGGCTATTGCTTGGCAGCGCCTATCGCCAGGTATT
ACTCCAATCCCGAATATCCGAGATCGGGATCACCCGAGAGAAGTTCAACCTACATCCTCAATCCCGATCT
ATCCGAGATCCGAGGAATATCGAAATCGGGGCGCGCCTGGTGTACCGAGAACGATCCTCTCAGTGCGAGT
CTCGACGATCCATATCGTTGCTTGGCAGTCAGCCAGTCGGAATCCAGCTTGGGACCCAGGAAGTCCAATC
GTCAGATATTGTACTCAAGCCTGGTCACGGCAGCGTACCGATCTGTTTAAACCTAGATATTGATAGTCTG
ATCGGTCAACGTATAATCGAGTCCTAGCTTTTGCAAACATCTATCAAGAGACAGGATCAGCAGGAGGCTT
TCGCATGAGTATTCAACATTTCCGTGTCGCCCTTATTCCCTTTTTTGCGGCATTTTGCCTTCCTGTTTTT
GCTCACCCAGAAACGCTGGTGAAAGTAAAAGATGCTGAAGATCAGTTGGGTGCGCGAGTGGGTTACATCG
AACTGGATCTCAACAGCGGTAAGATCCTTGAGAGTTTTCGCCCCGAAGAACGCTTTCCAATGATGAGCAC
TTTTAAAGTTCTGCTATGTGGCGCGGTATTATCCCGTATTGACGCCGGGCAAGAGCAACTCGGTCGCCGC
ATACACTATTCTCAGAATGACTTGGTTGAGTATTCACCAGTCACAGAAAAGCATCTTACGGATGGCATGA
CAGTAAGAGAATTATGCAGTGCTGCCATAACCATGAGTGATAACACTGCGGCCAACTTACTTCTGACAAC
GATTGGAGGACCGAAGGAGCTAACCGCTTTTTTGCACAACATGGGGGATCATGTAACTCGCCTTGATCGT
TGGGAACCGGAGCTGAATGAAGCCATACCAAACGACGAGCGTGACACCACGATGCCTGTAGCAATGGCAA
CAACCTTGCGTAAACTATTAACTGGCGAACTACTTACTCTAGCTTCCCGGCAACAGTTGATAGACTGGAT
GGAGGCGGATAAAGTTGCAGGACCACTTCTGCGCTCGGCCCTTCCGGCTGGCTGGTTTATTGCTGATAAA
TCTGGAGCCGGTGAGCGTGGGTCTCGCGGTATCATTGCAGCACTGGGGCCAGATGGTAAGCCCTCCCGTA
TCGTAGTTATCTACACGACGGGGAGTCAGGCAACTATGGATGAACGAAATAGACAGATCGCTGAGATAGG
TGCCTCACTGATTAAGCATTGGTAACCGATTCTAGGTGCATTGGCGCAGAAAAAAATGCCTGATGCGACG
CTGCGCGTCTTATACTCCCACATATGCCAGATTCAGCAACGGATACGGCTTCCCCAACTTGCCCACTTCC
ATACGTGTCCTCCTTACCAGAAATTTATCCTTAAGATCCCGAATCGTTTAAACTCGACTCTGGCTCTATC
GAATCTCCGTCGTTTCGAGCTTACGCGAACAGCCGTGGCGCTCATTTGCTCGTCGGGCATCGAATCTCGT
CAGCTATCGTCAGCTTACCTTTTTGGCAGCGATCGCGGCTCCCGACATCTTGGACCATTAGCTCCACAGG
TATCTTCTTCCCTCTAGTGGTCATAACAGCAGCTTCAGCTACCTCTCAATTCAAAAAACCCCTCAAGACC
CGTTTAGAGGCCCCAAGGGGTTATGCTATCAATCGTTGCGTTACACACACAAAAAACCAACACACATCCA
TCTTCGATGGATAGCGATTTTATTATCTAACTGCTGATCGAGTGTAGCCAGATCTCGTGAGGCTCCGGTG
CCCGTCAGTGGGCAGAGCGCACATCGCCCACAGTCCCCGAGAAGTTGGGGGGAGGGGTCGGCAATTGAAC
CGGTGCCTAGAGAAGGTGGCGCGGGGTAAACTGGGAAAGTGATGTCGTGTACTGGCTCCGCCTTTTTCCC
GAGGGTGGGGGAGAACCGTATATAAGTGCACTAGTCGCCGTGAACGTTCTTTTTCGCAACGGGTTTGCCG
CCAGAACACAGGTAAGTGCCGTGTGTGGTTCCCGCGGGCCTGGCCTCTTTACGGGTTATGGCCCTTGCGT
GCCTTGAATTACTTCCACCTGGCTGCAGTACGTGATTCTTGATCCCGAGCTTCGGGTTGGAAGTGGGTGG
GAGAGTTCGTGGCCTTGCGCTTAAGGAGCCCCTTCGCCTCGTGCTTGAGTTGTGGCCTGGCCTGGGCGCT
GGGGCCGCCGCGTGCGAATCTGGTGGCACCTTCGCGCCTGTCTCGCTGCTTTCGATAAGTCTCTAGCCAT
TTAAAATTTTTGATGACCTGCTGCGACGCTTTTTTTCTGGCAAGATAGTCTTGTAAATGCGGGCCAAGAT
CAGCACACTGGTATTTCGGTTTTTGGGGCCGCGGGCGGCGACGGGGCCCGTGCGTCCCAGCGCACATGTT
CGGCGAGGCGGGGCCTGCGAGCGCGGCCACCGAGAATCGGACGGGGGTAGTCTCAAGCTGCCCGGCCTGC
TCTGGTGCCTGGCCTCGCGCCGCCGTGTATCGCCCCGCCCTGGGCGGCAAGGCTGGCCCGGTCGGCACCA
GTTGCGTGAGCGGAAAGATGGCCGCTTCCCGGCCCTGCTGCAGGGAGCACAAAATGGAGGACGCGGCGCT
CGGGAGAGCGGGCGGGTGAGTCACCCACACAAAGGAAAAGGGCCTTTCCGTCCTCAGCCGTCGCTTCATG
TGACTCCACGGAGTACCGGGCGCCGTCCAGGCACCTCGATTAGTTCTCCAGCTTTTGGAGTACGTCGTCT
TTAGGTTGGGGGGAGGGGTTTTATGCGATGGAGTTTCCCCACACTGAGTGGGTGGAGACTGAAGTTAGGC
CAGCTTGGCACTTGATGTAATTCTCCTTGGAATTTGCCCTTTTTGAGTTTGGATCTTGGTTCATTCTCAA
GCCTCAGACAGTGGTTCAAAGTTTTTTTCTTCCATTTCAGGTGTCGTGAAAACTACCCCTAAAAGCCAAA
AGATCTTTGTCGATCCTACCATCCACTCGACACACCCGCCAGCGGCCGCTGCCAAGCTTCCGAGCTCTCG
AATTCCACCATGAGAGCCCTGGTCGTGATTAGACTGAGCAGAGTGACAGACGCTACTACTTCCCCTGAGA
GACAGCTGGAGTCATGCCAGCAGCTGTGCGCACAGAGAGGATGGGACGTGGTCGGAGTGGCAGAGGACCT
GGACGTGAGCGGCGCTGTCGATCCATTTGACAGAAAGCGGAGACCCAACCTGGCAAGGTGGCTGGCTTTC
GAGGAACAGCCCTTTGATGCGATCGTCGCCTACAGAGTGGACAGGCTGACACGCTCTATTCGACATCTGC
AGCAGCTGGTGCATTGGGCCGAGGACCACAAGAAACTGGTGGTCAGTGCAACTGAAGCCCACTTCGATAC
CACAACTCCTTTTGCCGCTGTGGTCATCGCACTGATGGGCACCGTGGCCCAGATGGAGCTGGAAGCTATC
AAGGAGCGAAACCGGAGTGCAGCCCATTTCAATATTCGGGCCGGGAAATACAGAGGATCACTGCCCCCTT
GGGGCTATCTGCCTACCCGGGTGGATGGGGAGTGGAGACTGGTGCCAGACCCCGTCCAGAGAGAGAGGAT
TCTGGAAGTGTACCACCGGGTGGTCGATAACCACGAACCACTGCATCTGGTCGCCCACGACCTGAATAGG
CGCGGCGTGCTGAGCCCAAAAGATTATTTTGCTCAGCTGCAGGGAAGGGAGCCACAGGGACGAAAATGGT
CCGCTACCGCCCTGAAGCGGAGCATGATCAGTGAGGCTATGCTGGGCTATGCAACTCTGAATGGGAAAAC
CGTCCGGGACGATGACGGAGCCCCTCTGGTGCGGGCTGAGCCTATTCTGACACGCGAGCAGCTGGAAGCT
CTGCGGGCAGAACTGGTGAAGACCAGTAGAGCCAAACCTGCCGTGAGCACACCAAGCCTGCTGCTGAGGG
TGCTGTTCTGCGCCGTCTGTGGGGAGCCAGCATACAAGTTTGCCGGCGGGGGAAGAAAACATCCCCGCTA
TAGATGCCGGAGCATGGGATTCCCTAAGCACTGTGGAAACGGCACTGTGGCTATGGCTGAGTGGGACGCC
TTTTGCGAGGAACAGGTGCTGGATCTGCTGGGAGACGCCGAGAGGCTGGAAAAAGTGTGGGTCGCTGGCA
GCGACTCCGCTATCGAGCTGGCAGAAGTCAATGCCGAGCTGGTGGATCTGACCTCCCTGATCGGATCTCC
TGCATACAGGGCAGGCTCCCCACAGCGAGAAGCTCTGGACGCACGAATTGCTGCACTGGCAGCTCGACAG
GAGGAACTGGAGGGACTGGAAGCACGACCTTCTGGATGGGAGTGGCGAGAAACAGGCCAGCGGTTTGGGG
ATTGGTGGCGCGAGCAGGACACAGCAGCCAAGAACACTTGGCTGAGAAGCATGAATGTCAGGCTGACTTT
CGATGTGCGCGGCGGGCTGACCCGAACCATTGATTTTGGCGACCTGCAGGAGTATGAACAGCACCTGAGG
CTGGGGAGTGTGGTGGAGAGACTGCATACTGGAATGAGCAAGAGACCAGCGGCGACGAAGAAAGCGGGCC
AGGCGAAAAAAAAGAAGGGAAGCGGCAAAAGGCCGGCGGCCACGAAAAAGGCCGGCCAGGCAAAAAAGAA
AAAGTGAGGATCCGCAGGCCTCTGCTAGCTTGACTGACTGAGATACAGCGTACCTTCAGCTCACAGACAT
GATAAGATACATTGATGAGTTTGGACAAACCACAACTAGAATGCAGTGAAAAAAATGCTTTATTTGTGAA
ATTTGTGATGCTATTGCTTTATTTGTAACCATTATAAGCTGCAATAAACAAGTTAACAACAACAATTGCA
TTCATTTTATGTTTCAGGTTCAGGGGGAGGTGTGGGAGGTTTTTTAAAGCAAGTAAAACCTCTACAAATG
TGGTATTGGCCCATCTCTATCGGTATCGTAGCATAACCCCTTGGGGCCTCTAAACGGGTCTTGAGGGGTT
TTTTGTGCCCCTCGGGCCGGATTGCTATCTACCGGCATTGGCGCAGAAAAAAATGCCTGATGCGACGCTG
CGCGTCTTATACTCCCACATATGCCAGATTCAGCAACGGATACGGCTTCCCCAACTTGCCCACTTCCATA
CGTGTCCTCCTTACCAGAAATTTATCCTTAAGGTCGTCAGCTATCCTGCAGGCGATCTCTCGATTTCGAT
CAAGACATTCCTTTAATGGTCTTTTCTGGACACCACTAGGGGTCAGAAGTAGTTCATCAAACTTTCTTCC
CTCCCTAATCTCATTGGTTACCTTGGGCTATCGAAACTTAATTAACCAGTCAAGTCAGCTACTTGGCGAG
ATCGACTTGTCTGGGTTTCGACTACGCTCAGAATTGCGTCAGTCAAGTTCGATCTGGTCCTTGCTATTGC
ACCCGTTCTCCGATTACGAGTTTCATTTAAATCATGTGAGCAAAAGGCCAGCAAAAGGCCAGGAACCGTA
AAAAGGCCGCGTTGCTGGCGTT
