Features (pLannotate 1.2.2; 14 found; start..end, strand, type, name):
      1..589     -  rep_origin     ori: high-copy-number ColE1/pMB1/pBR322/pUC origin of replication
    761..825     -  CDS            bla(M) (fragment): β-lactamase lacking the signal sequence; bla(M); allows cytosolic expression of β-lactamase
   1335..2195    +  CDS            AmpR: β-lactamase; bla; confers resistance to ampicillin, carbenicillin, and related antibiotics
   2208..2344    +  terminator     rrnG terminator: transcription terminator from the E. coli ribosomal RNA rrnG operon (Albrechtsen et al., 1991)
   2489..2560    +  misc_feature   5' β-globin insulator: insulator upstream of the human β-globin locus (Farrell et al., 2002)
   2565..2611    -  terminator     T7 terminator: transcription terminator for bacteriophage T7 RNA polymerase
   2629..2677    -  polyA_signal   poly(A) signal: synthetic polyadenylation signal
   2714..3892    +  promoter       EF-1α promoter: strong constitutive promoter for human elongation factor EF-1α
   5550..5597    +  CDS            nucleoplasmin NLS: bipartite nuclear localization signal from nucleoplasmin
   5666..5787    -  polyA_signal   SV40 poly(A) signal: SV40 polyadenylation signal
   5810..5879    -  CDS            large T antigen (fragment): large T antigen from SV40 (simian virus 40)
   5902..5948    +  terminator     T7 terminator: transcription terminator for bacteriophage T7 RNA polymerase
   5978..6114    +  terminator     rrnG terminator: transcription terminator from the E. coli ribosomal RNA rrnG operon (Albrechtsen et al., 1991)
   6159..6230    +  misc_feature   3' β-globin insulator: insulator downstream of the human β-globin locus (Farrell et al., 2002)
>Addgene plasmid #244901 | EF1a_eeBxb1_Int_2x_NPL_c-term_NLS_pTwist | analyzer sequence | sequence record 481608
TTTCCATAGGCTCCGCCCCCCTGACGAGCATCACAAAAATCGACGCTCAAGTCAGAGGTGGCGAAACCCG
ACAGGACTATAAAGATACCAGGCGTTTCCCCCTGGAAGCTCCCTCGTGCGCTCTCCTGTTCCGACCCTGC
CGCTTACCGGATACCTGTCCGCCTTTCTCCCTTCGGGAAGCGTGGCGCTTTCTCATAGCTCACGCTGTAG
GTATCTCAGTTCGGTGTAGGTCGTTCGCTCCAAGCTGGGCTGTGTGCACGAACCCCCCGTTCAGCCCGAC
CGCTGCGCCTTATCCGGTAACTATCGTCTTGAGTCCAACCCGGTAAGACACGACTTATCGCCACTGGCAG
CAGCCACTGGTAACAGGATTAGCAGAGCGAGGTATGTAGGCGGTGCTACAGAGTTCTTGAAGTGGTGGCC
TAACTACGGCTACACTAGAAGAACAGTATTTGGTATCTGCGCTCTGCTGAAGCCAGTTACCTTCGGAAAA
AGAGTTGGTAGCTCTTGATCCGGCAAACAAACCACCGCTGGTAGCGGTGGTTTTTTTGTTTGCAAGCAGC
AGATTACGCGCAGAAAAAAAGGATCTCAAGAAGATCCTTTGATCTTTTCTACGGGGTCTGACGCTCAGTG
GAACGAAAACTCACGTTAAGGGATTTTGGTCATGAGATTATCAAAAAGGATCTTCACCTAGATCCTTTTA
AATTAAAAATGAAGTTTTAAATCAATCTAAAGTATATATGAGTAAACTTGGTCTGACAGTTACCAATGCT
TAATCAGTGAGGCACCTATCTCAGCGATCTGTCTATTTCGTTCATCCATAGTTGCATTTAAATTTCCGAA
CTCTCCAAGGCCCTCGTCGGAAAATCTTCAAACCTTTCGTCCGATCCATCTTGCAGGCTACCTCTCGAAC
GAACTATCGCAAGTCTCTTGGCCGGCCTTGCGCCTTGGCTATTGCTTGGCAGCGCCTATCGCCAGGTATT
ACTCCAATCCCGAATATCCGAGATCGGGATCACCCGAGAGAAGTTCAACCTACATCCTCAATCCCGATCT
ATCCGAGATCCGAGGAATATCGAAATCGGGGCGCGCCTGGTGTACCGAGAACGATCCTCTCAGTGCGAGT
CTCGACGATCCATATCGTTGCTTGGCAGTCAGCCAGTCGGAATCCAGCTTGGGACCCAGGAAGTCCAATC
GTCAGATATTGTACTCAAGCCTGGTCACGGCAGCGTACCGATCTGTTTAAACCTAGATATTGATAGTCTG
ATCGGTCAACGTATAATCGAGTCCTAGCTTTTGCAAACATCTATCAAGAGACAGGATCAGCAGGAGGCTT
TCGCATGAGTATTCAACATTTCCGTGTCGCCCTTATTCCCTTTTTTGCGGCATTTTGCCTTCCTGTTTTT
GCTCACCCAGAAACGCTGGTGAAAGTAAAAGATGCTGAAGATCAGTTGGGTGCGCGAGTGGGTTACATCG
AACTGGATCTCAACAGCGGTAAGATCCTTGAGAGTTTTCGCCCCGAAGAACGCTTTCCAATGATGAGCAC
TTTTAAAGTTCTGCTATGTGGCGCGGTATTATCCCGTATTGACGCCGGGCAAGAGCAACTCGGTCGCCGC
ATACACTATTCTCAGAATGACTTGGTTGAGTATTCACCAGTCACAGAAAAGCATCTTACGGATGGCATGA
CAGTAAGAGAATTATGCAGTGCTGCCATAACCATGAGTGATAACACTGCGGCCAACTTACTTCTGACAAC
GATTGGAGGACCGAAGGAGCTAACCGCTTTTTTGCACAACATGGGGGATCATGTAACTCGCCTTGATCGT
TGGGAACCGGAGCTGAATGAAGCCATACCAAACGACGAGCGTGACACCACGATGCCTGTAGCAATGGCAA
CAACCTTGCGTAAACTATTAACTGGCGAACTACTTACTCTAGCTTCCCGGCAACAGTTGATAGACTGGAT
GGAGGCGGATAAAGTTGCAGGACCACTTCTGCGCTCGGCCCTTCCGGCTGGCTGGTTTATTGCTGATAAA
TCTGGAGCCGGTGAGCGTGGGTCTCGCGGTATCATTGCAGCACTGGGGCCAGATGGTAAGCCCTCCCGTA
TCGTAGTTATCTACACGACGGGGAGTCAGGCAACTATGGATGAACGAAATAGACAGATCGCTGAGATAGG
TGCCTCACTGATTAAGCATTGGTAACCGATTCTAGGTGCATTGGCGCAGAAAAAAATGCCTGATGCGACG
CTGCGCGTCTTATACTCCCACATATGCCAGATTCAGCAACGGATACGGCTTCCCCAACTTGCCCACTTCC
ATACGTGTCCTCCTTACCAGAAATTTATCCTTAAGATCGTTTAAACTCGACTCTGGCTCTATCGAATCTC
CGTCGTTTCGAGCTTACGCGAACAGCCGTGGCGCTCATTTGCTCGTCGGGCATCGAATCTCGTCAGCTAT
CGTCAGCTTACCTTTTTGGCAGCGATCGCGGCTCCCGACATCTTGGACCATTAGCTCCACAGGTATCTTC
TTCCCTCTAGTGGTCATAACAGCAGCTTCAGCTACCTCTCAATTCAAAAAACCCCTCAAGACCCGTTTAG
AGGCCCCAAGGGGTTATGCTATCAATCGTTGCGTTACACACACAAAAAACCAACACACATCCATCTTCGA
TGGATAGCGATTTTATTATCTAACTGCTGATCGAGTGTAGCCAGATCTCGTGAGGCTCCGGTGCCCGTCA
GTGGGCAGAGCGCACATCGCCCACAGTCCCCGAGAAGTTGGGGGGAGGGGTCGGCAATTGAACCGGTGCC
TAGAGAAGGTGGCGCGGGGTAAACTGGGAAAGTGATGTCGTGTACTGGCTCCGCCTTTTTCCCGAGGGTG
GGGGAGAACCGTATATAAGTGCACTAGTCGCCGTGAACGTTCTTTTTCGCAACGGGTTTGCCGCCAGAAC
ACAGGTAAGTGCCGTGTGTGGTTCCCGCGGGCCTGGCCTCTTTACGGGTTATGGCCCTTGCGTGCCTTGA
ATTACTTCCACCTGGCTGCAGTACGTGATTCTTGATCCCGAGCTTCGGGTTGGAAGTGGGTGGGAGAGTT
CGTGGCCTTGCGCTTAAGGAGCCCCTTCGCCTCGTGCTTGAGTTGTGGCCTGGCCTGGGCGCTGGGGCCG
CCGCGTGCGAATCTGGTGGCACCTTCGCGCCTGTCTCGCTGCTTTCGATAAGTCTCTAGCCATTTAAAAT
TTTTGATGACCTGCTGCGACGCTTTTTTTCTGGCAAGATAGTCTTGTAAATGCGGGCCAAGATCAGCACA
CTGGTATTTCGGTTTTTGGGGCCGCGGGCGGCGACGGGGCCCGTGCGTCCCAGCGCACATGTTCGGCGAG
GCGGGGCCTGCGAGCGCGGCCACCGAGAATCGGACGGGGGTAGTCTCAAGCTGCCCGGCCTGCTCTGGTG
CCTGGCCTCGCGCCGCCGTGTATCGCCCCGCCCTGGGCGGCAAGGCTGGCCCGGTCGGCACCAGTTGCGT
GAGCGGAAAGATGGCCGCTTCCCGGCCCTGCTGCAGGGAGCACAAAATGGAGGACGCGGCGCTCGGGAGA
GCGGGCGGGTGAGTCACCCACACAAAGGAAAAGGGCCTTTCCGTCCTCAGCCGTCGCTTCATGTGACTCC
ACGGAGTACCGGGCGCCGTCCAGGCACCTCGATTAGTTCTCCAGCTTTTGGAGTACGTCGTCTTTAGGTT
GGGGGGAGGGGTTTTATGCGATGGAGTTTCCCCACACTGAGTGGGTGGAGACTGAAGTTAGGCCAGCTTG
GCACTTGATGTAATTCTCCTTGGAATTTGCCCTTTTTGAGTTTGGATCTTGGTTCATTCTCAAGCCTCAG
ACAGTGGTTCAAAGTTTTTTTCTTCCATTTCAGGTGTCGTGAAAACTACCCCTAAAAGCCAAAAGATCTT
TGTCGATCCTACCATCCACTCGACACACCCGCCAGCGGCCGCTGCCAAGCTTCCGAGCTCTCGAATTCCA
CCATGAGAGCCCTGGTCGTGATTAGACTGAGCAGAGTGACAGACGCTACTACTTCCCCTGAGAGACAGCT
GGAGTCATGCCAGCAGCTGTGCGCACAGAGAGGATGGGACGTGGTCGGAGTGGCAGAGGACCTGGACGTG
AGCGGCGCTGTCGATCCATTTGACAGAAAGCGGAGACCCAACCTGGCAAGGTGGCTGGCTTTCGAGGAAC
AGCCCTTTGATGCGATCGTCGCCTACAGAGTGGACAGGCTGACACGCTCTATTCGACATCTGCAGCAGCT
GGTGCATTGGGCCGAGGACCACAAGAAACTGGTGGTCAGTGCAACTGAAGCCCACTTCGATACCACAACT
CCTTTTGCCGCTGTGGTCATCGCACTGATGGGCACCGTGGCCCAGATGGAGCTGGAAGCTATCAAGGAGC
GAAACCGGAGTGCAGCCCATTTCAATATTCGGGCCGGGAAATACAGAGGATCACTGCCCCCTTGGGGCTA
TCTGCCTACCCGGGTGGATGGGGAGTGGAGACTGGTGCCAGACCCCGTCCAGAGAGAGAGGATTCTGGAA
GTGTACCACCGGGTGGTCGATAACCACGAACCACTGCATCTGGTCGCCCACGACCTGAATAGGCGCGGCG
TGCTGAGCCCAAAAGATTATTTTGCTCAGCTGCAGGGAAGGGAGCCACAGGGACGAAAATGGTCCGCTAC
CGCCCTGAAGCGGAGCATGATCAGTGAGGCTATGCTGGGCTATGCAACTCTGAATGGGAAAACCGTCCGG
GACGATGACGGAGCCCCTCTGGTGCGGGCTGAGCCTATTCTGACACGCGAGCAGCTGGAAGCTCTGCGGG
CAGAACTGGTGAAGACCAGTAGAGCCAAACCTGCCGTGAGCACACCAAGCCTGCTGCTGAGGGTGCTGTT
CTGCGCCGTCTGTGGGGAGCCAGCATACAAGTTTGCCGGCGGGGGAAGAAAACATCCCCGCTATAGATGC
CGGAGCATGGGATTCCCTAAGCACTGTGGAAACGGCACTGTGGCTATGGCTGAGTGGGACGCCTTTTGCG
AGGAACAGGTGCTGGATCTGCTGGGAGACGCCGAGAGGCTGGAAAAAGTGTGGGTCGCTGGCAGCGACTC
CGCTATCGAGCTGGCAGAAGTCAATGCCGAGCTGGTGGATCTGACCTCCCTGATCGGATCTCCTGCATAC
AGGGCAGGCTCCCCACAGCGAGAAGCTCTGGACGCACGAATTGCTGCACTGGCAGCTCGACAGGAGGAAC
TGGAGGGACTGGAAGCACGACCTTCTGGATGGGAGTGGCGAGAAACAGGCCAGCGGTTTGGGGATTGGTG
GCGCGAGCAGGACACAGCAGCCAAGAACACTTGGCTGAGAAGCATGAATGTCAGGCTGACTTTCGATGTG
CGCGGCGGGCTGACCCGAACCATTGATTTTGGCGACCTGCAGGAGTATGAACAGCACCTGAGGCTGGGGA
GTGTGGTGGAGAGACTGCATACTGGAATGAGCAAGAGACCAGCGGCGACGAAGAAAGCGGGCCAGGCGAA
AAAAAAGAAGGGAAGCGGCAAAAGGCCGGCGGCCACGAAAAAGGCCGGCCAGGCAAAAAAGAAAAAGTGA
GGATCCGCAGGCCTCTGCTAGCTTGACTGACTGAGATACAGCGTACCTTCAGCTCACAGACATGATAAGA
TACATTGATGAGTTTGGACAAACCACAACTAGAATGCAGTGAAAAAAATGCTTTATTTGTGAAATTTGTG
ATGCTATTGCTTTATTTGTAACCATTATAAGCTGCAATAAACAAGTTAACAACAACAATTGCATTCATTT
TATGTTTCAGGTTCAGGGGGAGGTGTGGGAGGTTTTTTAAAGCAAGTAAAACCTCTACAAATGTGGTATT
GGCCCATCTCTATCGGTATCGTAGCATAACCCCTTGGGGCCTCTAAACGGGTCTTGAGGGGTTTTTTGTG
CCCCTCGGGCCGGATTGCTATCTACCGGCATTGGCGCAGAAAAAAATGCCTGATGCGACGCTGCGCGTCT
TATACTCCCACATATGCCAGATTCAGCAACGGATACGGCTTCCCCAACTTGCCCACTTCCATACGTGTCC
TCCTTACCAGAAATTTATCCTTAAGGTCGTCAGCTATCCTGCAGGCGATCTCTCGATTTCGATCAAGACA
TTCCTTTAATGGTCTTTTCTGGACACCACTAGGGGTCAGAAGTAGTTCATCAAACTTTCTTCCCTCCCTA
ATCTCATTGGTTACCTTGGGCTATCGAAACTTAATTAACCAGTCAAGTCAGCTACTTGGCGAGATCGACT
TGTCTGGGTTTCGACTACGCTCAGAATTGCGTCAGTCAAGTTCGATCTGGTCCTTGCTATTGCACCCGTT
CTCCGATTACGAGTTTCATTTAAATCATGTGAGCAAAAGGCCAGCAAAAGGCCAGGAACCGTAAAAAGGC
CGCGTTGCTGGCGTT
